>Addgene plasmid #40953 | pCMV-myc-EPLIN beta | addgene partial sequence | sequence record 56152 | CMV-F 5'-CGCAAATGGGCGGTAGGCGTG-3'
TAGCAGAGCCTCGTTTAGTGAACCGTCAGATCGCCTGGAGACGCCATCCACGCTGGTTTTGACCTCCATA
GAAGACACCGGGACCGATCCAGCCTCCGGTCGACCGATCCTGAGAACTTCAGGGTGAGTTTGGGGACCCT
TGATTGTTCTTTCTTTTTCGCTATTGTAAAATTCATGTTATATGGAGGGGGCAAAGTTTTCAGGGTGTTG
TTTAGAATGGGAAGATGTCCCTTGTATCACCATGGACCCTCATGATAATTTTGTTTCTTTCACTTTCTAC
TCTGTTGACAACCATTGTCTCCTCTTATTTTCTTTTCATTTTCTGTAACTTTTTCGTTAAACTTTAGCTT
GCATTTGTAACGAATTTTTAAATTCACTTTTGTTTATTTGTCAGATTGTAAGTACTTTCTCTAATCACTT
TTTTTTCAAGGCAATCAGGGTATATTATATTGTACTTCAGCACAGTTTTAGAGAACAATTGTTATAATTA
AATGATAAGGTAGAATATTTCTGCATATAAATTCTGGCTGGCGTGGAAATATTCTTATTGGTAGAAACAA
CTACACCCTGGTCATCATCCTGCCTTTCTCTTTATGGTTACAATGATATACACTGTTTGAGATGAGGATA
AAATACTCTGAGTCCAAACCGGGCCCCTCTGCTAACCATGTTCATGCCTTCTTCTCTTTCCTACAGCTCC
TGGGCAACGTGCTGGTTGTTGTGCTGTCTCATCATTTTGGCAAAGAATTCCTCGACGGATCTGGGATGGA
GCAGAAGCTGATCTCCGAGGAGGACCTGGGATCCAAGATGGAATCATCTCCATTTAATAGACGGCAATGG
ACCTCACTATCATTGAGGGTAACAGCCAAAGAACTTTCTCTTGTCAACAAGAACAAGTCATC
