>Addgene plasmid #40953 | pCMV-myc-EPLIN beta | addgene partial sequence | sequence record 56898 | M13_pUC_rev
GATTACGAATTGCGGCCGATCCGTCGAGGGATCTCCATAAGAGAAGAGGGACAGCTATGACTGGGAGTAG
TCAGGAGAGGAGGAAAAATCTGGCTAGTAAAACATGTAAGGAAAATTTTAGGGATGTTAAAGAAAAAAAT
AACACAAAACAAAATATAAAAAAAATCTAACCTCAAGTCAAGGCTTTTCTATGGAATAAGGAATGGACAG
CAGGGGGCTGTTTCATATACTGATGACCTCTTTATAGCCAACCTTTGTTCATGGCAGCCAGCATATGGGC
ATATGTTGCCAAACTCTAAACCAAATACTCATTCTGATGTTTTAAATGATTTGCCCTCCCATATGTCCTT
CCGAGTGAGAGACACAAAAAATTCCAACACACTATTGCAATGAAAATAAATTTCCTTTATTAGCCAGAAG
TCAGATGCTCAAGGGGCTTCATGATGTCCCCATAATTTTTGGCAGAGGGAAAAAGATCTCAGTGGTATTT
GTGAGCCAGGGCATTGGCCACACCAGCCACCACCTTCTGATAGGCAGCCTGCACCTGAGGAGTGAATTCC
TCGACGGATCTTCAGGGTACCATGCATGATATCGCGGCCGCCTCGACTCACTCTTCATCCTCATCCTCAT
CATAATACCGATTTCTCTTTATCTGTTCTTCCACAGAGAGCTCTTTGACCACTTCTCCCTCCCAGAGTTC
CACATCCTGGGATTTCTGATTCTGAGTAGTGAATTCTTCAGCAAAGGTGTTGTCTACAAAACTCGACCAA
TTCAGAGACTTGGGTTCTTGTGGAGATTGTTGTTTGAGGAAGCTGTTATCATCTTCATCGGAGTCTGCAC
CATTTTCTACAAGATTCTCATTCTCCATCTCCAAACTATGACCTTCCTTACTTCTCTTCCCTGTCTCTCC
TTTAGATTCTTTGTT
