[The description below was written by a language model from this plasmid's Addgene catalogue record.]
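Description:
pCMV-myc-EPLIN beta is a mammalian expression plasmid built on the pCMV-myc backbone and carrying the human EPLIN beta coding sequence, a product of the LIMA1 gene (also known as EPLIN, for epithelial protein lost in neoplasm). The insert is recorded as 2277 bp and was placed in the vector by restriction cloning, using a BamHI site at the 5′ end that remains intact and a SalI/XhoI junction at the 3′ end that was destroyed by ligation of the compatible overhangs. The backbone supplies an N-terminal myc epitope, so the expressed protein is a myc-EPLIN beta fusion that can be followed with anti-myc antibodies. The record does not list the promoter as a separate field, but the backbone name indicates that expression is driven by the cytomegalovirus immediate-early promoter, a strong constitutive element in most mammalian cell lines. No feature table is provided, so the polyadenylation signal, the bacterial origin of replication and any other backbone elements are not documented here, and the copy number is listed as unknown.

The plasmid is propagated in E. coli under ampicillin selection; no mammalian selection marker is recorded, which suggests use mainly in transient transfection. EPLIN is a LIM-domain, actin-binding protein, with beta being the longer of its two isoforms. This construct is suited to overexpressing the tagged beta isoform in cultured mammalian cells for work such as immunofluorescence localisation, immunoblot detection or co-immunoprecipitation of binding partners, although the record does not state a specific intended application. Part of the plasmid is noted as being derived from a construct made previously in another laboratory.
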