Addgene plasmid #40953: pCMV-myc-EPLIN beta
Depositing lab: Elizabeth Luna. Depositing organization: University of Massachusetts, Worcester.
Backbone
  Vector backbone: pCMV-myc
  Vector type: Mammalian Expression
Growth in bacteria
  Bacterial resistance: Ampicillin, 100 μg/mL
  Growth temperature: 37°C
  Growth strain: JM109
  Copy number: Unknown
Gene/Insert
  Gene/Insert name: EPLIN beta
  Species: H. sapiens (human)
  Insert size (bp): 2277
  Entrez Gene: LIMA1 (a.k.a. EPLIN, LDLCQ8, SREBP3)
  Tag / fusion protein: myc (N terminal on backbone)
  Cloning method: Restriction Enzyme; 5′ cloning site BamHI (not destroyed); 3′ cloning site SalI/XhoI (destroyed during cloning)
  Sequencing primers: 5′ unknown; 3′ unknown
Resource information
  A portion of this plasmid was derived from a plasmid made by: Raymond S. Maul
Terms and licenses: Academic/Nonprofit Terms; Industry Terms: Not Available to Industry
How to cite: pCMV-myc-EPLIN beta was a gift from Elizabeth Luna (Addgene plasmid # 40953)
